>Addgene plasmid #147118 | pT7-EGFP-C1-HsNXF-1-E151A_O | depositor full sequence | sequence record 289565 | Full Sequence
TAGTTATTAATAGTAATCAATTACGGGGTCATTAGTTCATAGCCCATATATGGAGTTCCGCGTTACATAA
CTTACGGTAAATGGCCCGCCTGGCTGACCGCCCAACGACCCCCGCCCATTGACGTCAATAATGACGTATG
TTCCCATAGTAACGCCAATAGGGACTTTCCATTGACGTCAATGGGTGGAGTATTTACGGTAAACTGCCCA
CTTGGCAGTACATCAAGTGTATCATATGCCAAGTACGCCCCCTATTGACGTCAATGACGGTAAATGGCCC
GCCTGGCATTATGCCCAGTACATGACCTTATGGGACTTTCCTACTTGGCAGTACATCTACGTATTAGTCA
TCGCTATTACCATGGTGATGCGGTTTTGGCAGTACATCAATGGGCGTGGATAGCGGTTTGACTCACGGGG
ATTTCCAAGTCTCCACCCCATTGACGTCAATGGGAGTTTGTTTTGGCACCAAAATCAACGGGACTTTCCA
AAATGTCGTAACAACTCCGCCCCATTGACGCAAATGGGCGGTAGGCGTGTACGGTGGGAGGTCTATATAA
GCAGAGCTCTCTGGCTAACTAGAGAACCCACTGCTTACTGGCTTATCGAAATTAATACGACTCACTATAG
GGAGACCCAAGCTCTAGCGCTACCGGTCGCCACCATGGTGAGCAAGGGCGAGGAGCTGTTCACCGGGGTG
GTGCCCATCCTGGTCGAGCTGGACGGCGACGTAAACGGCCACAAGTTCAGCGTGTCCGGCGAGGGCGAGG
GCGATGCCACCTACGGCAAGCTGACCCTGAAGTTCATCTGCACCACCGGCAAGCTGCCCGTGCCCTGGCC
CACCCTCGTGACCACCCTGACCTACGGCGTGCAGTGCTTCAGCCGCTACCCCGACCACATGAAGCAGCAC
GACTTCTTCAAGTCCGCCATGCCCGAAGGCTACGTCCAGGAGCGCACCATCTTCTTCAAGGACGACGGCA
ACTACAAGACCCGCGCCGAGGTGAAGTTCGAGGGCGACACCCTGGTGAACCGCATCGAGCTGAAGGGCAT
CGACTTCAAGGAGGACGGCAACATCCTGGGGCACAAGCTGGAGTACAACTACAACAGCCACAACGTCTAT
ATCATGGCCGACAAGCAGAAGAACGGCATCAAGGTGAACTTCAAGATCCGCCACAACATCGAGGACGGCA
GCGTGCAGCTCGCCGACCACTACCAGCAGAACACCCCCATCGGCGACGGCCCCGTGCTGCTGCCCGACAA
CCACTACCTGAGCACCCAGTCCGCCCTGAGCAAAGACCCCAACGAGAAGCGCGATCACATGGTCCTGCTG
GAGTTCGTGACCGCCGCCGGGATCACTCTCGGCATGGACGAGCTGTACAAGTCCGGACTCAGATCTCGAG
CTCAAGCTTCGAATTCTGCAGTCGCCATGGATATGGCGGACGAGGGGAAGTCGTACAGCGAACACGATGA
TGAACGCGTTAATTTCCCTCAAAGAAAGAAGAAAGGCCGGGGTCCCTTCCGGTGGAAATATGGTGAAGGA
AACCGTAGGTCTGGAAGAGGCGGTTCTGGTATTCGGTCTTCCCGCCTTGAGGAAGATGATGGAGATGTGG
CAATGAGTGATGCCCAGGATGGTCCCCGAGTACGATACAACCCCTATACCACCCGACCTAACCGTCGGGG
TGATACTTGGCATGATCGAGATCGCATTCATGTTACTGTGCGGAGAGACAGAGCTCCTCCAGAGAGAGGA
GGGGCTGGCACCAGCCAGGATGGGACCTCAAAGAACTGGTTCAAGATTACAATTCCTTATGGCAGAAAGT
ATGACAAGGCATGGCTCCTGAGCATGATTCAGAGCAAGTGCAGTGTGCCCTTCACCCCTATTGCGTTTCA
CTATGAGAATACACGGGCCCAGTTCTTCGTTGAAGACGCCAGTACTGCCTCTGCATTGAAGGCTGTCAAC
TATAAGATTTTGGATCGGGAGAACCGAAGGATATCTATCATCATCAACTCTTCTGCTCCACCCCACACTA
TACTGAATGAACTGAAGCCAGAACAAGTAGAACAGCTAAAGCTGATCATGAGCAAACGATACGATGGCTC
CCAACAAGCCCTTGACCTCAAAGGCCTCCGTTCAGACCCAGATTTGGTGGCCCAGAACATTGACGTTGTC
CTGAATCGCAGAAGCTGTATGGCAGCTACCCTGAGGATCATTGAAGAGAACATCCCTGAGCTATTGTCCT
TGAACTTGAGCAACAACAGGCTGTACAGGCTGGATGACATGTCTAGCATTGTTCAGAAGGCACCCAACCT
GAAGATCCTAAACCTTTCTGGAAATGAATTGAAGTCTGAGCGGGAATTGGACAAGATAAAGGGGCTGAAG
CTAGAAGAGCTCTGGCTCGATGGAAACTCCCTGTGTGACACCTTCCGAGACCAGTCCACCTACATCAGCG
CCATTCGCGAACGATTTCCCAAGTTACTACGCCTGGATGGCCATGAGCTACCCCCACCAATTGCCTTTGA
TGTTGAAGCCCCCACGACGTTACCGCCCTGCAAGGGAAGCTATTTTGGAACAGAAAACTTGAAGAGTCTG
GTCTTGCACTTCCTGCAACAGTACTATGCAATTTACGACTCTGGAGACCGACAAGGGCTCCTGGATGCCT
ACCATGATGGGGCCTGCTGTTCCCTGAGCATTCCTTTCATTCCTCAGAACCCTGCCCGAAGCAGCTTAGC
CGAGTATTTCAAGGATAGCAGAAATGTGAAGAAGCTTAAAGACCCTACCTTGCGGTTCCGGCTGCTGAAG
CACACGCGTCTCAACGTTGTTGCCTTCCTCAATGAGTTGCCCAAAACCCAGCACGACGTCAATTCCTTCG
TGGTAGACATAAGCGCCCAGACAAGCACATTGCTGTGTTTTTCTGTCAATGGAGTCTTCAAGGAAGTGGA
CGGAAAGTCCCGGGATTCTTTGCGAGCCTTCACCCGGACATTCATTGCTGTTCCTGCTAGCAATTCAGGG
CTATGTATTGTAAATGATGAGCTATTTGTGCGGAATGCCAGTTCTGAAGAGATCCAAAGAGCCTTCGCTA
TGCCTGCACCCACGCCTTCCTCCAGCCCGGTGCCCACCCTCTCTCCAGAGCAGCAGGAAATGTTGCAAGC
ATTCTCTACCCAGTCTGGCATGAACCTCGAGTGGTCCCAGAAGTGCCTTCAGGACAACAACTGGGACTAC
ACCAGATCTGCCCAGGCCTTCACTCATCTCAAGGCCAAGGGCGAGATCCCAGAAGTGGCATTCATGAAGT
GAGGATCCACCGGATCTAGATAACTGATCATAATCAGCCATACCACATTTGTAGAGGTTTTACTTGCTTT
AAAAAACCTCCCACACCTCCCCCTGAACCTGAAACATAAAATGAATGCAATTGTTGTTGTTAACTTGTTT
ATTGCAGCTTATAATGGTTACAAATAAAGCAATAGCATCACAAATTTCACAAATAAAGCATTTTTTTCAC
TGCATTCTAGTTGTGGTTTGTCCAAACTCATCAATGTATCTTAACGCGTAAATTGTAAGCGTTAATATTT
TGTTAAAATTCGCGTTAAATTTTTGTTAAATCAGCTCATTTTTTAACCAATAGGCCGAAATCGGCAAAAT
CCCTTATAAATCAAAAGAATAGACCGAGATAGGGT
[37 nt withheld, positions 3676-3712]
AAAGAACGTGGACTCCAACGTCAAAGG
[49 nt withheld, positions 3740-3788]
T
[91 nt withheld, positions 3790-3880]
G
[124 nt withheld, positions 3882-4005]
CAGGTGGCACTTTTCGGGGAAATGTGCGCGGAACCCCTATTTGTTTATTTTTCTAAATACATTCAAATAT
GTATCCGCTCATGAGACAATAACCCTGATAAATGCTTCAATAATATTGAAAAAGGAAGAGTCCTGAGGCG
GAAAGAACCAGCTGTGGAATGTGTGTCAGTTAGGGTGTGGAAAGTCCCCAGGCTCCCCAGCAGGCAGAAG
TATGCAAAGCATGCATCTCAATTAGTCAGCAACCAGGTGTGGAAAGTCCCCAGGCTCCCCAGCAGGCAGA
AGTATGCAAAGCATGCATCTCAATTAGTCAGCAACCATAGTCCCGCCCCTAACTCCGCCCATCCCGCCCC
TAACTCCGCCCAGTTCCGCCCATTCTCCGCCCCATGGCTGACTAATTTTTTTTATTTATGCAGAGGCCGA
GGCCGCCTCGGCCTCTGAGCTATTCCAGAAGTAGTGAGGAGGCTTTTTTGGAGGCCTAGGCTTTTGCAAA
GATCGATCAAGAGACAGGATGAGGATCGTTTCGCATGATTGAACAAGATGGATTGCACGCAGGTTCTCCG
GCCGCTTGGGTGGAGAGGCTATTCGGCTATGACTGGGCACAACAGACAATCGGCTGCTCTGATGCCGCCG
TGTTCCGGCTGTCAGCGCAGGGGCGCCCGGTTCTTTTTGTCAAGACCGACCTGTCCGGTGCCCTGAATGA
ACTGCAAGACGAGGCAGCGCGGCTATCGTGGCTGGCCACGACGGGCGTTCCTTGCGCAGCTGTGCTCGAC
GTTGTCACTGAAGCGGGAAGGGACTGGCTGCTATTGGGCGAAGTGCCGGGGCAGGATCTCCTGTCATCTC
ACCTTGCTCCTGCCGAGAAAGTATCCATCATGGCTGATGCAATGCGGCGGCTGCATACGCTTGATCCGGC
TACCTGCCCATTCGACCACCAAGCGAAACATCGCATCGAGCGAGCACGTACTCGGATGGAAGCCGGTCTT
GTCGATCAGGATGATCTGGACGAAGAGCATCAGGGGCTCGCGCCAGCCGAACTGTTCGCCAGGCTCAAGG
CGAGCATGCCCGACGGCGAGGATCTCGTCGTGACCCATGGCGATGCCTGCTTGCCGAATATCATGGTGGA
AAATGGCCGCTTTTCTGGATTCATCGACTGTGGCCGGCTGGGTGTGGCGGACCGCTATCAGGACATAGCG
TTGGCTACCCGTGATATTGCTGAAGAGCTTGGCGGCGAATGGGCTGACCGCTTCCTCGTGCTTTACGGTA
TCGCCGCTCCCGATTCGCAGCGCATCGCCTTCTATCGCCTTCTTGACGAGTTCTTCTGAGCGGGACTCTG
GGGTTCGAAATGACCGACCAAGCGACGCCCAACCTGCCATCACGAGATTTCGATTCCACCGCCGCCTTCT
ATGAAAGGTTGGGCTTCGGAATCGTTTTCCGGGACGCCGGCTGGATGATCCTCCAGCGCGGGGATCTCAT
GCTGGAGTTCTTCGCCCACCCTAGGGGGAGGCTAACTGAAACACGGAAGGAGACAATACCGGAAGGAACC
CGCGCTATGACGGCAATAAAAAGACAGAATAAAACGCACGGTGTTGGGTCGTTTGTTCATAAACGCGGGG
TTCGGTCCCAGGGCTGGCACTCTGTCGATACCCCACCGAGACCCCATTGGGGCCAATACGCCCGCGTTTC
TTCCTTTTCCCCACCCCACCCCCCAAGTTCGGGTGAAGGCCCAGGGCTCGCAGCCAACGTCGGGGCGGCA
GGCCCTGCCATAGCCTCAGGTTACTCATATATACTTTAGATTGATTTAAAACTTCATTTTTAATTTAAAA
GGATCTAGGTGAAGATCCTTTTTGATAATCTCATGACCAAAATCCCTTAACGTGAGTTTTCGTTCCACTG
AGCGTCAGACCCCGTAGAAAAGATCAAAGGATCTTCTTGAGATCCTTTTTTTCTGCGCGTAATCTGCTGC
TTGCAAACAAAAAAACCACCGCTACCAGCGGTGGTTTGTTTGCCGGATCAAGAGCTACCAACTCTTTTTC
CGAAGGTAACTGGCTTCAGCAGAGCGCAGATACCAAATACTGTCCTTCTAGTGTAGCCGTAGTTAGGCCA
CCACTTCAAGAACTCTGTAGCACCGCCTACATACCTCGCTCTGCTAATCCTGTTACCAGTGGCTGCTGCC
AGTGGCGATAAGTCGTGTCTTACCGGGTTGGACTCAAGACGATAGTTACCGGATAAGGCGCAGCGGTCGG
GCTGAACGGGGGGTTCGTGCACACAGCCCAGCTTGGAGCGAACGACCTACACCGAACTGAGATACCTACA
GCGTGAGCTATGAGAAAGCGCCACGCTTCCCGAAGGGAGAAAGGCGGACAGGTATCCGGTAAGCGGCAGG
GTCGGAACAGGAGAGCGCACGAGGGAGCTTCCAGGGGGAAACGCCTGGTATCTTTATAGTCCTGTCGGGT
TTCGCCACCTCTGACTTGAGCGTCGATTTTTGTGATGCTCGTCAGGGGGGCGGAGCCTATGGAAAAACGC
CAGCAACGCGGCCTTTTTACGGTTCCTGGCCTTTTGCTGGCCTTTTGCTCACATGTTCTTTCCTGCGTTA
TCCCCTGATTCTGTGGATAACCGTATTACCGCCATGCAT
Features (pLannotate 1.2.2; 17 found; start..end, strand, type, name):
     61..364     +  enhancer       CMV enhancer: human cytomegalovirus immediate early enhancer
    365..568     +  promoter       CMV promoter: human cytomegalovirus (CMV) immediate early promoter
    564..597     +  LTR            5' LTR (truncated) (fragment): truncated 5' long terminal repeat (LTR) from HIV-1
    613..631     +  promoter       T7 promoter: promoter for bacteriophage T7 RNA polymerase
    665..1381    +  CDS            EGFP: EGFP is a basic (constitutively fluorescent) green fluorescent protein published in 1996, derived from Aequorea victoria. It is reported to be a rapidly-maturing weak dimer with moderate acid sensitivity.
   1382..1424    +  misc_feature   MCS (fragment): multiple cloning site
   1433..3289    +  CDS            NXF1: NXF1_HUMAN - Also known as TAP. Experimental evidence at protein level: Swiss-Prot protein existence level 1. Involved in the nuclear export of mRNA species bearing retroviral constitutive transport elements (CTE) and in the export of mRNA from the nucleus to the cytoplasm (TAP/NFX1 pathway) (PubMed:10924507). The NXF1-NXT1 heterodimer is involved in the export of HSP70 mRNA in conjunction with ALYREF/THOC4 and THOC5 components of the TREX complex (PubMed:18364396, PubMed:19165146, PubMed:9660949). ALYREF/THOC4-bound mRNA is thought to be transferred to the NXF1-NXT1 heterodimer for export (Pu
   3315..3399    +  CDS            large T antigen (fragment): large T antigen from SV40 (simian virus 40)
   3422..3543    +  polyA_signal   SV40 poly(A) signal: SV40 polyadenylation signal
   3577..4005    -  rep_origin     f1 ori (sequence partly withheld): f1 bacteriophage origin of replication; arrow indicates direction of (+) strand synthesis
   4032..4136    +  promoter       AmpR promoter: bla
   4138..4495    +  promoter       SV40 promoter: SV40 enhancer and early promoter
   4530..5324    +  CDS            NeoR/KanR: aminoglycoside phosphotransferase from Tn5; aph(3')-II (or nptII); confers resistance to neomycin, kanamycin, and G418 (Geneticin®)
   5345..5497    +  CDS            ble (fragment): BLE_KLEPN - Experimental evidence at protein level: Swiss-Prot protein existence level 1. Binding protein with a strong affinity to the bleomycin family of antibiotics. Binds to CL990; an antimitotic-antibiotic compound. From Klebsiella pneumoniae.
   5556..5603    +  polyA_signal   HSV TK poly(A) signal: herpes simplex virus thymidine kinase polyadenylation signal (Cole and Stacy, 1985)
   5694..5710    -  polyA_signal   bGH poly(A) signal (fragment): bovine growth hormone polyadenylation signal
   5932..6520    +  rep_origin     ori: high-copy-number ColE1/pMB1/pBR322/pUC origin of replication
