[The description below was written by a language model from this plasmid's Addgene catalogue record and pLannotate feature annotations shown in this document.]
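Description:
pT7-EGFP-C1-HsNXF-1-E151A_O is a 6,634 nt mammalian expression plasmid encoding human NXF1 (also called TAP or MEX67) with an E151A point mutation, fused to the C-terminus of EGFP. The catalogue lists the backbone as unknown, but the name and feature layout match an EGFP-C1-type vector modified with a T7 promoter. The CMV immediate early enhancer and promoter drive transcription in mammalian cells. A bacteriophage T7 promoter sits just upstream of the EGFP coding sequence and would also allow transcription by T7 RNA polymerase. EGFP is followed by a short remnant of the multiple cloning site and then the NXF1 open reading frame, which the depositor derived from the NCBI reference transcript. An SV40 polyadenylation signal terminates the transcript. Several small annotated fragments (HIV-1 LTR, SV40 large T antigen, ble, bGH poly(A)) are probably short sequence matches within backbone regions rather than functional elements.

The plasmid is propagated in E. coli at high copy from a ColE1/pUC-type origin, and an f1 origin is also present. A single NeoR/KanR cassette, with an HSV TK poly(A) signal, serves both hosts. The bacterial bla promoter provides kanamycin resistance in E. coli, and the SV40 early promoter permits G418 selection of transfected mammalian cells.

NXF1 is an mRNA export factor that also mediates nuclear export of retroviral RNAs carrying constitutive transport elements. The associated publication concerns structure-function analysis of that activity, so this construct is suited to expressing a fluorescently tagged mutant for comparison with wild-type protein in localisation or export assays. The record does not state the specific effect of E151A. The depositor notes that the supplied sequence may be theoretical or only partly verified.
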