Addgene plasmid #147118: pT7-EGFP-C1-HsNXF-1-E151A_O
Purpose: Mammalian Expression of HsNxf-1-E151A
Depositing lab: Elisa Izaurralde. Depositing organization: Max Planck Institute for Developmental Biology. Publication: Structure-function studies of nucleocytoplasmic transport of retroviral genomic RNA by mRNA export factor TAP. Teplova M, Wohlbold L, Khin NW, Izaurralde E, Patel DJ. Nat Struct Mol Biol. 2011 Aug 7;18(9):990-8. doi: 10.1038/nsmb.2094. PubMed 21822283.
Backbone
  Vector backbone: Unknown
  Vector type: Mammalian Expression
Growth in bacteria
  Bacterial resistance: Kanamycin, 50 μg/mL
  Growth temperature: 37°C
  Growth strain: DH5alpha
  Copy number: High Copy
Gene/Insert
  Gene/Insert name: HsNxf-1-E151A
  Species: H. sapiens (human)
  Entrez Gene: NXF1 (a.k.a. MEX67, TAP)
  Mutation: E151A, see Depositor Comments below
  Cloning method: Unknown
Terms and licenses: Academic/Nonprofit Terms; Industry Terms: Not Available to Industry
Depositor comments: ORF extracted from NCBI: NM_006362.4. Plasmids from this collection were made available to the research community and donated after the lab closed. Please note that the sequence provided by the depositing laboratory may be theoretical/predicted or based on Sanger sequencing results. There may be discrepancies between sequencing results obtained by Addgene and the depositor sequence. If an Addgene verified sequence is not available, please contact before placing your order to request that our lab fully sequence the plasmid.
How to cite: pT7-EGFP-C1-HsNXF-1-E151A_O was a gift from Elisa Izaurralde (Addgene plasmid # 147118 ; http://n2t.net/addgene:147118 ; RRID:Addgene_147118)
